Addgene plasmid #70486: R777-E202 Hs.PRKAG2-nostop
Purpose: Gateway ORF clone of human PRKAG2 [NM_024429.1] without stop codon (for C-terminal fusions)
Depositing lab: Dominic Esposito. Depositing organization: National Cancer Institute (NCI).
Backbone
  Vector backbone: pDonor-255
  Backbone size w/o insert (bp): 2693
  Vector type: Gateway Entry Clone
Growth in bacteria
  Bacterial resistance: Spectinomycin, 50 μg/mL
  Growth temperature: 37°C
  Growth strain: DH10B
  Copy number: High Copy
Gene/Insert
  Gene/Insert name: PRKAG2 (alt name: NM_024429.1)
  Species: H. sapiens (human)
  Insert size (bp): 984
  Entrez Gene: PRKAG2 (a.k.a. AAKG, AAKG2, CMH6, H91620p, WPWS)
  Cloning method: Gateway Cloning
  Sequencing primers: 5′ M13F 23-mer (5'-CCCAGTCACGACGTTGTAAAACG); 3′ attLR 23-mer (5'-TAACATCAGAGATTTTGAGACAC)
Terms and licenses: Academic/Nonprofit Terms; Industry Terms: Not Available to Industry
Depositor comments: c181a silent mutation not noted in Refseq
How to cite: R777-E202 Hs.PRKAG2-nostop was a gift from Dominic Esposito (Addgene plasmid # 70486 ; http://n2t.net/addgene:70486 ; RRID:Addgene_70486)
