[The description below was written by a language model from this plasmid's Addgene catalogue record and pLannotate feature annotations shown in this document.]
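Description:
R777-E202 Hs.PRKAG2-nostop is a Gateway entry clone built on the pDonor-255 backbone, carrying the open reading frame of human PRKAG2, a gamma (regulatory, AMP/ATP-binding) subunit of AMP-activated protein kinase. The plasmid is about 3.7 kb in total, with a 984 bp insert in a roughly 2.7 kb backbone. It is propagated in E. coli from a high-copy ColE1/pUC-type origin and selected with spectinomycin through the aadA (SmR) aminoglycoside adenylyltransferase gene. A fragment of the class 1 integron Pc promoter and a short gentamicin-resistance remnant lie upstream of that marker. Small lacZα and lacI fragments are also annotated in the backbone, and rrnB T1 and T2 terminators are present, which typically insulate the cloning region from read-through transcription.

The ORF sits between two attL recombination sites, which the automated annotation labels as attL3 and a partial attL2. These sites allow transfer into attR-containing destination vectors by an LR Clonase reaction. The entry clone has no annotated promoter for the insert, so expression depends on the destination vector chosen. The stop codon has been omitted so that the coding sequence can read through into a C-terminal tag or fusion partner supplied by the destination vector. The feature table labels the insert as mouse Prkag1. This most likely reflects a best-match homology hit to the related gamma-1 subunit, since the catalogue entry identifies the insert as human PRKAG2 based on a RefSeq transcript. The depositor notes a silent c181a change relative to that reference.
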