Features (pLannotate 1.2.2; 11 found; start..end, strand, type, name):
     18..54      -  CDS            lacZα (fragment): LacZα fragment of β-galactosidase; lacZ fragment
     85..180     +  protein_bind   attL3: mutant version of attL; recombination site for the Gateway® LR reaction LR Clonase™
    189..1154    +  CDS            Prkag1: AAKG1_MOUSE - Also known as Prkaac. Experimental evidence at protein level: Swiss-Prot protein existence level 1. AMP/ATP-binding subunit of AMP-activated protein kinase (AMPK), an energy sensor protein kinase that plays a key role in regulating cellular energy metabolism. In response to reduction of intracellular ATP levels, AMPK activates energy-producing pathways and inhibits energy-consuming processes: inhibits protein, carbohydrate and lipid biosynthesis, as well as cell growth and proliferation. AMPK acts via direct phosphorylation of metabolic enzymes, and by longer-term effects via pho
   1174..1267    -  protein_bind   attL2 (fragment): mutant version of attL; recombination site for the Gateway® LR reaction LR Clonase™
   1382..1405    +  promoter       Pc promoter (fragment): intI1 (promoter lies within the coding sequence); class 1 integron promoter
   1581..1637    +  CDS            GmR (fragment): gentamycin acetyltransferase; aacC1; confers resistance to gentamycin
   1644..2435    +  CDS            SmR: aminoglycoside adenylyltransferase (Murphy, 1985); aadA; confers resistance to spectinomycin and streptomycin
   2528..3116    +  rep_origin     ori: high-copy-number ColE1/pMB1/pBR322/pUC origin of replication
   3299..3391    +  CDS            lacI (fragment): lac repressor; lacI; The lac repressor binds to the lac operator to inhibit transcription in E. coli. This inhibition can be relieved by adding lactose or isopropyl-β-D-thiogalactopyranoside (IPTG).
   3446..3473    -  terminator     rrnB T2 terminator: transcription terminator T2 from the E. coli rrnB gene
   3605..3648    +  terminator     rrnB T1 terminator: Escherichia coli rrnB; transcription terminator T1 from the E. coli rrnB gene
>Addgene plasmid #70486 | R777-E202 Hs.PRKAG2-nostop | depositor full sequence | sequence record 125935 | Full Sequence
TTAACGCTAGCATGGATGTTTTCCCAGTCACGACGTTGTAAAACGACGGCCAGTCTTAAAATTCGAGCTC
GGTCCGAGGATCCGAAATAATGATTTTATTTTGACTGATAGTGACCTGTTCGTTGCAACAAATTGATAAG
CAATGCTTTTTTATAATGCCAACTTTGTACAAAAAAGTTGGCACCATGCTGGAGAAGCTGGAGTTCGAGG
ACGAAGCAGTAGAAGACTCAGAAAGTGGTGTTTACATGCGATTCATGAGGTCACACAAGTGTTATGACAT
CGTTCCAACCAGTTCAAAGCTTGTTGTCTTTGATACTACATTACAAGTTAAAAAGGCCTTCTTTGCTTTG
GTAGCCAACGGTGTCAGAGCAGCGCCACTGTGGGAGAGTAAAAAACAAAGTTTTGTAGGAATGCTAACAA
TTACAGATTTCATAAATATACTACATAGATACTATAAATCACCTATGGTACAGATTTATGAATTAGAGGA
ACATAAAATTGAAACATGGAGGGAGCTTTATTTACAAGAAACATTTAAGCCTTTAGTGAATATATCTCCA
GATGCAAGCCTCTTCGATGCTGTATACTCCTTGATCAAAAATAAAATCCACAGATTGCCCGTTATTGACC
CTATCAGTGGGAATGCACTTTATATACTTACCCACAAAAGAATCCTCAAGTTCCTCCAGCTTTTTATGTC
TGATATGCCAAAGCCTGCCTTCATGAAGCAGAACCTGGATGAGCTTGGAATAGGAACGTACCACAACATT
GCCTTCATACATCCAGACACTCCCATCATCAAAGCCTTGAACATATTTGTGGAAAGACGAATATCAGCTC
TGCCTGTTGTGGATGAGTCAGGAAAAGTTGTAGATATTTATTCCAAATTTGATGTAATTAATCTTGCTGC
TGAGAAAACATACAATAACCTAGATATCACGGTGACCCAGGCCCTTCAGCACCGTTCACAGTATTTTGAA
GGTGTTGTGAAGTGCAATAAGCTGGAAATACTGGAGACCATCGTGGACAGAATAGTAAGAGCTGAGGTCC
ATCGGCTGGTGGTGGTAAATGAAGCAGATAGTATTGTGGGTATTATTTCCCTGTCGGACATTCTGCAAGC
CCTGATCCTCACACCAGCAGGTGCCAAACAAAAGGAGACAGAAACGGAGTCAACTTTCTTGTACAAAGTT
GGCATTATAGGAAAGCATTGCTTATCAATTTGTTGCAACGAACAGGTCACTATCAGTCAAAATAAAATCA
TTATTTGCATGCAAGCTTAGATCCTCTAGACCAGCCAGGACAGAAATGCCTCGACTTCGCTGCTACCCAA
GGTTGCCGGGTGACGCACACCGTGGAAACGGATGAAGGCACGAACCCAGTGGACATAAGCCTGTTCGGTT
CGTAAGCTGTAATGCAAGTAGCGTATGCGCTCACGCAACTGGTCCAGAACCTTGACCGAACGCAGCGGTG
GTAACGGCGCAGTGGCGGTTTTCATGGCTTGTTATGACTGTTTTTTTGGGGTACAGTCTATGCCTCGGGC
ATCCAAGCAGCAAGCGCGTTACGCCGTGGGTCGATGTTTGATGTTATGGAGCAGCAACGATGTTACGCAG
CAGGGCAGTCGCCCTAAAACAAAGTTAAACATTATGAGGGAAGCGGTGATCGCCGAAGTATCGACTCAAC
TATCAGAGGTAGTTGGCGTCATCGAGCGCCATCTCGAACCGACGTTGCTGGCCGTACATTTGTACGGCTC
CGCAGTGGATGGCGGCCTGAAGCCACACAGTGATATTGATTTGCTGGTTACGGTGACCGTAAGGCTTGAT
GAAACAACGCGGCGAGCTTTGATCAACGACCTTTTGGAAACTTCGGCTTCCCCTGGAGAGAGCGAGATTC
TCCGCGCTGTAGAAGTCACCATTGTTGTGCACGACGACATCATTCCGTGGCGTTATCCAGCTAAGCGCGA
ACTGCAATTTGGAGAATGGCAGCGCAATGACATTCTTGCAGGTATCTTCGAGCCAGCCACGATCGACATT
GATCTGGCTATCTTGCTGACAAAAGCAAGAGAACATAGCGTTGCCTTGGTAGGTCCAGCGGCGGAGGAAC
TCTTTGATCCGGTTCCTGAACAGGATCTATTTGAGGCGCTAAATGAAACCTTAACGCTATGGAACTCGCC
GCCCGACTGGGCTGGCGATGAGCGAAATGTAGTGCTTACGTTGTCCCGCATTTGGTACAGCGCAGTAACC
GGCAAAATCGCGCCGAAGGATGTCGCTGCCGACTGGGCAATGGAGCGCCTGCCGGCCCAGTATCAGCCCG
TCATACTTGAAGCTAGACAGGCTTATCTTGGACAAGAAGAAGATCGCTTGGCCTCGCGCGCAGATCAGTT
GGAAGAATTTGTCCACTACGTGAAAGGCGAGATCACCAAGGTAGTCGGCAAATAACCCTCGAGCCACCCA
TGACCAAAATCCCTTAACGTGAGTTACGCGTCGTTCCACTGAGCGTCAGACCCCGTAGAAAAGATCAAAG
GATCTTCTTGAGATCCTTTTTTTCTGCGCGTAATCTGCTGCTTGCAAACAAAAAAACCACCGCTACCAGC
GGTGGTTTGTTTGCCGGATCAAGAGCTACCAACTCTTTTTCCGAAGGTAACTGGCTTCAGCAGAGCGCAG
ATACCAAATACTGTCCTTCTAGTGTAGCCGTAGTTAGGCCACCACTTCAAGAACTCTGTAGCACCGCCTA
CATACCTCGCTCTGCTAATCCTGTTACCAGTGGCTGCTGCCAGTGGCGATAAGTCGTGTCTTACCGGGTT
GGACTCAAGACGATAGTTACCGGATAAGGCGCAGCGGTCGGGCTGAACGGGGGGTTCGTGCACACAGCCC
AGCTTGGAGCGAACGACCTACACCGAACTGAGATACCTACAGCGTGAGCATTGAGAAAGCGCCACGCTTC
CCGAAGGGAGAAAGGCGGACAGGTATCCGGTAAGCGGCAGGGTCGGAACAGGAGAGCGCACGAGGGAGCT
TCCAGGGGGAAACGCCTGGTATCTTTATAGTCCTGTCGGGTTTCGCCACCTCTGACTTGAGCGTCGATTT
TTGTGATGCTCGTCAGGGGGGCGGAGCCTATGGAAAAACGCCAGCAACGCGGCCTTTTTACGGTTCCTGG
CCTTTTGCTGGCCTTTTGCTCACATGTTCTTTCCTGCGTTATCCCCTGATTCTGTGGATAACCGTATTAC
CGCCTTTGAGTGAGCTGATACCGCTCGCCGCAGCCGAACGACCGAGCGCAGCGAGTCAGTGAGCGAGGAA
GCGGAAGAGCGCCCAATACGCAAACCGCCTCTCCCCGCGCGTTGGCCGATTCATTAATGCAGCTGGCACG
ACAGGTTTCCCGACTGGAAAGCGGGCAGTGAGCGCAACGCAATTAATACGCGTACCGCTAGCCAGGAAGA
GTTTGTAGAAACGCAAAAAGGCCATCCGTCAGGATGGCCTTCTGCTTAGTTTGATGCCTGGCAGTTTATG
GCGGGCGTCCTGCCCGCCACCCTCCGGGCCGTTGCTTCACAACGTTCAAATCCGCTCCCGGCGGATTTGT
CCTACTCAGGAGAGCGTTCACCGACAAACAACAGATAAAACGAAAGGCCCAGTCTTCCGACTGAGCCTTT
CGTTTTATTTGATGCCTGGCAGTTCCCTACTCTCGCG
