>Addgene plasmid #70486 | R777-E202 Hs.PRKAG2-nostop | addgene partial sequence | sequence record 130124 | pCR8_R1 5'-cgaaccgaacaggcttatgt-3'
CGGTGTGCGTCACCCGGCAACCTTGGGTAGCAGCGAAGTCGAGGCATTTCTGTCCTGGCTGGTCTAGAGG
ATCTAAGCTTGCATGCAAATAATGATTTTATTTTGACTGATAGTGACCTGTTCGTTGCAACAAATTGATA
AGCAATGCTTTCCTATAATGCCAACTTTGTACAAGAAAGTTGACTCCGTTTCTGTCTCCTTTTGTTTGGC
ACCTGCTGGTGTGAGGATCAGGGCTTGCAGAATGTCCGACAGGGAAATAATACCCACAATACTATCTGCT
TCATTTACCACCACCAGCCGATGGACCTCAGCTCTTACTATTCTGTCCACGATGGTCTCCAGTATTTCCA
GCTTATTGCACTTCACAACACCTTCAAAATACTGTGAACGGTGCTGAAGGGCCTGGGTCACCGTGATATC
TAGGTTATTGTATGTTTTCTCAGCAGCAAGATTAATTACATCAAATTTGGAATAAATATCTACAACTTTT
CCTGACTCATCCACAACAGGCAGAGCTGATATTCGTCTTTCCACAAATATGTTCAAGGCTTTGATGATGG
GAGTGTCTGGATGTATGAAGGCAATGTTGTGGTACGTTCCTATTCCAAGCTCATCCAGGTTCTGCTTCAT
GAAGGCAGGCTTTGGCATATCAGACATAAAAAGCTGGAGGAACTTGAGGATTCTTTTGTGGGTAAGTATA
TAAAGTGCATTCCCACTGATAGGGTCAATAACGGGCAATCTGTGGATTTTATTTTTGATCAAGGAGTATA
CAGCATCGAAGAGGCTTGCATCTGGAGATATATTCACTAAAGGCTTAAATGTTTCTTGTAAATAAAGCTC
CCTCCATGTTTCAATTTTATGTTCCTCTAATTCATAAATCTGTACCATAGGTGATTTATAGTATCTATGT
AGTATATTTATGAAATCTGTAATTGTTAGCATTCCTACAAAACTTTGTTTTTTACTCTCCCACAGTGG
